>Addgene plasmid #172216 | pCjedCas9 | addgene full sequence | sequence record 338133 | Addgene NGS Result
CGTATTGGGCGCCAGGGTGGTTTTTCTTTTCACCAGTGAGACGGGCAACAGCTGATTGCCCTTCACCGCC
TGGCCCTGAGAGAGTTGCAGCAAGCGGTCCACGCTGGTTTGCCCCAGCAGGCGAAAATCCTGTTTGATGG
TGGTTAACGGCGGGATATAACATGAGCTGTCTTCGGTATCGTCGTATCCCACTACCGAGATATCCGCACC
AACGCGCAGCCCGGACTCGGTAATGGCGCGCATTGCGCCCAGCGCCATCTGATCGTTGGCAACCAGCATC
GCAGTGGGAACGATACCCTCATTCAGCATTTGCATGGTTTGTTGAAAACCGGACATGGCACTCCAGTCGC
CTTCCCGTTCCGCTATCGGCTGAATTTGATTGCGAGTGAGATATTTATGCCAGCCAGCCAGACGCAGACG
CGCCGAGACAGAACTTAATGGGCCCGCTAACAGCGCGATTTGCTGGTGACCCAATGCGACCAGATGCTCC
ACGCCCAGTCGCGTACCGTCTTCATGGGAGAAAATAATACTGTTGATGGGTGTCTGGTCAGAGACATCAA
GAAATAACGCCGGAACATTAGTGCAGGCAGCTTCCACAGCAATGGCATCCTGGTCATCCAGCGGATAGTT
AATGATCAGCCCACTGACGCGTTGCGCGAGAAGATTGTGCACCGCCGCTTTACAGGCTTCGACGCCGCTT
CGTTCTACCATCGACACCACCACGCTGGCACCCAGTTGATCGGCGCGAGATTTAATCGCCGCGACAATTT
GCGACGGCGCGTGCAGGGCCAGACTGGAGGTGGCAACGCCAATCAGCAACGACTGTTTGCCCGCCAGTTG
TTGTGCCACGCGGTTGGGAATGTAATTCAGCTCCGCCATCGCCGCTTCCACTTTTTCCCGCGTTTTCGCA
GAAACGTGGCTGGCCTGGTTCACCACGCGGGAAACGGTCTGATAAGAGACACCGGCATACTCTGCGACAT
CGTATAACGTTACTGGTTTCACATTCACCACCCTGAATTGACTCTCTTCCGGGCGCTATCATGCCATACC
GCGAAAGGTTTTGCGCCATTCGATGGTGTCCGGGATCTCGACGCTCTCCCTTATGCGACTCCTGCATTAG
GAAGCAGCCCAGTAGTAGGTTGAGGCCGTTGAGCACCGCCGCCGCAAGGAATGGTGCATGCAAGGAGATG
GCGCCCAACAGTCCCCCGGCCACGGGGCCTGCCACCATACCCACGCCGAAACAAGCGCTCATGAGCCCGA
AGTGGCGAGCCCGATCTTCCCCATCGGTGATGTCGGCGATATAGGCGCCAGCAACCGCACCTGTGGCGCC
GGTGATGCCGGCCACGATGCGTCCGGCGTAGAGGATCGAGATCTCGATCCCGCGAAATTAATACGACTCA
CTATAGGGGAATTGTGAGCGGATAACAATTCCCCTCTAGAAATAATTTTGTTTAACTTTAAGAAGGAGAT
ATACCATGGGTTCTTCTCACCATCACCATCACCATGAAAACCTGTACTTCCAATCCAATGCAGCAAGAAT
TTTGGCATTTGCGATAGGAATAAGCTCTATTGGCTGGGCATTTAGTGAAAATGATGAGTTAAAAGATTGT
GGAGTTAGGATTTTTACAAAGGTTGAAAATCCCAAAACAGGAGAATCCTTAGCCTTGCCAAGACGCCTTG
CAAGAAGTGCTAGAAAACGCCTTGCTAGACGCAAAGCAAGGCTAAATCACTTAAAACATTTAATCGCAAA
TGAATTTAAGTTAAATTACGAAGATTATCAAAGCTTTGATGAAAGTTTAGCCAAGGCTTATAAAGGATCT
TTAATTAGCCCTTATGAGTTAAGATTTAGAGCTTTAAACGAGCTTTTAAGTAAGCAAGATTTTGCAAGAG
TGATTTTACATATTGCAAAAAGGCGTGGCTATGATGATATTAAAAATAGTGATGATAAAGAAAAAGGTGC
GATTTTAAAAGCTATCAAGCAAAATGAAGAAAAACTAGCAAATTATCAAAGTGTGGGCGAGTATCTTTAT
AAAGAGTATTTTCAAAAATTCAAAGAAAATTCCAAAGAATTTACAAATGTTAGAAATAAAAAAGAAAGTT
ATGAACGCTGCATAGCGCAAAGTTTTTTAAAAGATGAATTAAAGCTTATTTTTAAAAAACAAAGAGAATT
TGGCTTTTCTTTTTCAAAAAAATTTGAAGAAGAGGTGCTTAGTGTAGCATTTTATAAAAGGGCTTTAAAA
GATTTTTCTCATTTGGTGGGAAATTGTAGTTTTTTTACCGATGAAAAAAGAGCGCCAAAAAATTCGCCCT
TAGCTTTTATGTTTGTAGCACTTACAAGAATTATCAATCTTTTAAACAATCTTAAAAATACTGAAGGAAT
TTTATATACAAAAGATGATTTAAACGCCCTTTTAAATGAAGTTTTAAAAAACGGCACTCTAACTTATAAA
CAAACAAAAAAGCTTTTGGGCTTAAGCGATGATTATGAATTTAAAGGAGAAAAAGGAACTTATTTTATTG
AGTTTAAAAAATACAAAGAATTTATAAAAGCCCTAGGTGAGCATAATTTAAGCCAAGATGATTTAAATGA
AATAGCAAAAGATATTACTCTTATAAAAGATGAGATTAAACTTAAAAAGGCTTTAGCAAAATATGATTTA
AATCAAAATCAAATTGATAGTTTAAGCAAATTGGAATTTAAAGACCATTTAAATATAAGTTTTAAAGCCT
TAAAACTTGTCACTCCTTTAATGCTTGAAGGTAAAAAATACGATGAAGCTTGCAATGAGCTTAATTTAAA
AGTAGCAATCAATGAAGATAAAAAAGACTTTTTACCCGCATTTAATGAAACTTATTACAAAGATGAAGTA
ACTAATCCTGTGGTTTTAAGGGCGATTAAAGAATATAGAAAGGTCTTAAATGCCTTACTTAAAAAATACG
GTAAAGTGCATAAAATAAACATTGAATTAGCAAGAGAAGTAGGTAAAAATCACAGCCAAAGAGCTAAAAT
AGAAAAAGAGCAAAACGAAAACTACAAGGCCAAAAAAGACGCCGAACTTGAATGTGAAAAACTAGGCTTA
AAAATAAATAGCAAAAATATTTTAAAATTAAGATTATTTAAAGAACAAAAAGAATTTTGTGCTTATAGTG
GAGAAAAGATTAAAATTAGTGATTTGCAAGATGAAAAAATGCTTGAAATTGATGCGATTTACCCTTATTC
TAGAAGTTTTGATGATTCTTATATGAATAAAGTTTTAGTTTTTACCAAGCAAAATCAAGAAAAACTTAAT
CAAACCCCCTTTGAAGCCTTTGGCAATGATAGTGCAAAATGGCAGAAAATTGAAGTTTTAGCAAAAAATT
TGCCTACTAAAAAGCAAAAAAGAATTTTAGATAAAAATTACAAAGACAAAGAGCAAAAAAACTTTAAAGA
TAGAAATCTAAACGATACTCGCTACATAGCAAGGCTTGTTTTAAACTACACTAAAGATTATTTAGATTTT
TTACCTTTAAGCGATGATGAAAATACAAAATTAAACGATACACAAAAAGGCTCAAAAGTGCATGTAGAAG
CAAAAAGCGGTATGCTTACATCGGCTTTAAGACACACTTGGGGCTTTAGCGCTAAGGATAGAAATAACCA
TCTTCATCACGCCATCGATGCAGTAATTATTGCTTATGCAAACAACTCTATCGTAAAGGCTTTTTCAGAT
TTTAAAAAAGAGCAAGAAAGCAACAGTGCAGAACTTTATGCAAAAAAAATTAGTGAATTAGATTATAAAA
ACAAAAGGAAGTTTTTTGAGCCTTTTAGTGGTTTTAGGCAAAAGGTTTTAGATAAAATTGATGAAATTTT
TGTCTCAAAACCTGAGAGAAAAAAGCCAAGTGGAGCTTTACATGAAGAAACATTTAGAAAAGAAGAAGAA
TTCTATCAATCATACGGCGGAAAAGAAGGAGTTTTAAAAGCCCTAGAGCTTGGTAAAATCCGCAAAGTAA
ATGGTAAAATAGTTAAAAATGGCGATATGTTTAGAGTGGATATTTTTAAACACAAAAAGACAAATAAATT
TTATGCTGTGCCAATTTATACTATGGATTTTGCTTTAAAAGTATTACCAAATAAAGCTGTAGCACGAAGT
AAAAAAGGTGAGATAAAAGACTGGATTTTAATGGATGAAAATTATGAGTTTTGCTTTTCTTTATATAAAG
ATAGTTTGATTTTAATTCAAACTAAAGATATGCAAGAGCCAGAATTTGTTTATTATAATGCTTTTACAAG
CTCTACTGTTAGTTTGATTGTTTCAAAACACGATAATAAATTTGAAACGCTAAGCAAAAATCAAAAAATA
TTGTTTAAAAATGCAAATGAAAAAGAAGTAATCGCAAAAAGCATAGGAATTCAAAATCTAAAAGTATTTG
AAAAATACATAGTTTCAGCACTTGGGGAAGTTACAAAGGCTGAGTTTAGACAAAGAGAAGATTTTAAAAA
ATAATAACATTGGAAGTGGATAACGGATCCGAATTCGAGCGCCGTCGACAAGCTTGCGGCCGCACTCGAG
CACCACCACCACCACCACTGAGATCCGGCTGCTAACAAAGCCCGAAAGGAAGCTGAGTTGGCTGCTGCCA
CCGCTGAGCAATAACTAGCATAACCCCTTGGGGCCTCTAAACGGGTCTTGAGGGGTTTTTTGCTGAAAGG
AGGAACTATATCCGGATTGGCGAATGGG
[124 nt withheld, positions 4719-4842]
C
[91 nt withheld, positions 4844-4934]
A
[49 nt withheld, positions 4936-4984]
CCTTTGACGTTGGAGTCCACGTTCTTT
[37 nt withheld, positions 5012-5048]
ACCCTATCTCGGTCTATTCTTTTGATTTATAAGGGATTTTGCCGATTTCGGCCTATTGGTTAAAAAATGA
GCTGATTTAACAAAAATTTAACGCGAATTTTAACAAACTAGTAACGTTTACAATTTCAGGTGGCACTTTT
CGGGGAAATGTGCGCGGAACCCCTATTTGTTTATTTTTCTAAATACATTCAAATATGTATCCGCTCATGA
ATTAATTCTTAGAAAAACTCATCGAGCATCAAATGAAACTGCAATTTATTCATATCAGGATTATCAATAC
CATATTTTTGAAAAAGCCGTTTCTGTAATGAAGGAGAAAACTCACCGAGGCAGTTCCATAGGATGGCAAG
ATCCTGGTATCGGTCTGCGATTCCGACTCGTCCAACATCAATACAACCTATTAATTTCCCCTCGTCAAAA
ATAAGGTTATCAAGTGAGAAATCACCATGAGTGACGACTGAATCCGGTGAGAATGGCAAAAGTTTATGCA
TTTCTTTCCAGACTTGTTCAACAGGCCAGCCATTACGCTCGTCATCAAAATCACTCGCATCAACCAAACC
GTTATTCATTCGTGATTGCGCCTGAGCGAGACGAAATACGCGATCGCTGTTAAAAGGACAATTACAAACA
GGAATCGAATGCAACCGGCGCAGGAACACTGCCAGCGCATCAACAATGTTTTCACCTGAATCAGGATATT
CTTCTAATACCTGGAATGCTGTTTTCCCGGGGATCGCAGTGGTGAGTAACCATGCATCATCAGGAGTACG
GATAAAATGCTTGATGGTCGGAAGAGGCATAAATTCCGTCAGCCAGTTTAGTCTGACCATCTCATCTGTA
ACATCATTGGCAACGCTACCTTTGCCATGTTTCAGAAACAACTCTGGCGCATCGGGCTTCCCATACAATC
GATAGATTGTCGCACCTGATTGCCCGACATTATCGCGAGCCCATTTATACCCATATAAATCAGCATCCAT
GTTGGAATTTAATCGCGGCCTAGAGCAAGACGTTTCCCGTTGAATATGGCTCATAACACCCCTTGTATTA
CTGTTTATGTAAGCAGACAGTTTTATTGTTCATGACCAAAATCCCTTAACGTGAGTTTTCGTTCCACTGA
GCGTCAGACCCCGTAGAAAAGATCAAAGGATCTTCTTGAGATCCTTTTTTTCTGCGCGTAATCTGCTGCT
TGCAAACAAAAAAACCACCGCTACCAGCGGTGGTTTGTTTGCCGGATCAAGAGCTACCAACTCTTTTTCC
GAAGGTAACTGGCTTCAGCAGAGCGCAGATACCAAATACTGTCCTTCTAGTGTAGCCGTAGTTAGGCCAC
CACTTCAAGAACTCTGTAGCACCGCCTACATACCTCGCTCTGCTAATCCTGTTACCAGTGGCTGCTGCCA
GTGGCGATAAGTCGTGTCTTACCGGGTTGGACTCAAGACGATAGTTACCGGATAAGGCGCAGCGGTCGGG
CTGAACGGGGGGTTCGTGCACACAGCCCAGCTTGGAGCGAACGACCTACACCGAACTGAGATACCTACAG
CGTGAGCTATGAGAAAGCGCCACGCTTCCCGAAGGGAGAAAGGCGGACAGGTATCCGGTAAGCGGCAGGG
TCGGAACAGGAGAGCGCACGAGGGAGCTTCCAGGGGGAAACGCCTGGTATCTTTATAGTCCTGTCGGGTT
TCGCCACCTCTGACTTGAGCGTCGATTTTTGTGATGCTCGTCAGGGGGGCGGAGCCTATGGAAAAACGCC
AGCAACGCGGCCTTTTTACGGTTCCTGGCCTTTTGCTGGCCTTTTGCTCACATGTTCTTTCCTGCGTTAT
CCCCTGATTCTGTGGATAACCGTATTACCGCCTTTGAGTGAGCTGATACCGCTCGCCGCAGCCGAACGAC
CGAGCGCAGCGAGTCAGTGAGCGAGGAAGCGGAAGAGCGCCTGATGCGGTATTTTCTCCTTACGCATCTG
TGCGGTATTTCACACCGCAATGGTGCACTCTCAGTACAATCTGCTCTGATGCCGCATAGTTAAGCCAGTA
TACACTCCGCTATCGCTACGTGACTGGGTCATGGCTGCGCCCCGACACCCGCCAACACCCGCTGACGCGC
CCTGACGGGCTTGTCTGCTCCCGGCATCCGCTTACAGACAAGCTGTGACCGTCTCCGGGAGCTGCATGTG
TCAGAGGTTTTCACCGTCATCACCGAAACGCGCGAGGCAGCTGCGGTAAAGCTCATCAGCGTGGTCGTGA
AGCGATTCACAGATGTCTGCCTGTTCATCCGCGTCCAGCTCGTTGAGTTTCTCCAGAAGCGTTAATGTCT
GGCTTCTGATAAAGCGGGCCATGTTAAGGGCGGTTTTTTCCTGTTTGGTCACTGATGCCTCCGTGTAAGG
GGGATTTCTGTTCATGGGGGTAATGATACCGATGAAACGAGAGAGGATGCTCACGATACGGGTTACTGAT
GATGAACATGCCCGGTTACTGGAACGTTGTGAGGGTAAACAACTGGCGGTATGGATGCGGCGGGACCAGA
GAAAAATCACTCAGGGTCAATGCCAGCGCTTCGTTAATACAGATGTAGGTGTTCCACAGGGTAGCCAGCA
GCATCCTGCGATGCAGATCCGGAACATAATGGTGCAGGGCGCTGACTTCCGCGTTTCCAGACTTTACGAA
ACACGGAAACCGAAGACCATTCATGTTGTTGCTCAGGTCGCAGACGTTTTGCAGCAGCAGTCGCTTCACG
TTCGCTCGCGTATCGGTGATTCATTCTGCTAACCAGTAAGGCAACCCCGCCAGCCTAGCCGGGTCCTCAA
CGACAGGAGCACGATCATGCGCACCCGTGGGGCCGCCATGCCGGCGATAATGGCCTGCTTCTCGCCGAAA
CGTTTGGTGGCGGGACCAGTGACGAAGGCTTGAGCGAGGGCGTGCAAGATTCCGAATACCGCAAGCGACA
GGCCGATCATCGTCGCGCTCCAGCGAAAGCGGTCCTCGCCGAAAATGACCCAGAGCGCTGCCGGCACCTG
TCCTACGAGTTGCATGATAAAGAAGACAGTCATAAGTGCGGCGACGATAGTCATGCCCCGCGCCCACCGG
AAGGAGCTGACTGGGTTGAAGGCTCTCAAGGGCATCGGTCGAGATCCCGGTGCCTAATGAGTGAGCTAAC
TTACATTAATTGCGTTGCGCTCACTGCCCGCTTTCCAGTCGGGAAACCTGTCGTGCCAGCTGCATTAATG
AATCGGCCAACGCGCGGGGAGAGGCGGTTTG
Features (pLannotate 1.2.2; 21 found; start..end, strand, type, name):
   1003..1080    -  promoter       lacI promoter: lacI
   1088..1367    -  CDS            TcR (fragment): tetracycline efflux protein; tet; confers resistance to tetracycline
   1389..1407    +  promoter       T7 promoter: promoter for bacteriophage T7 RNA polymerase
   1408..1432    +  protein_bind   lac operator: The lac repressor binds to the lac operator to inhibit transcription in E. coli. This inhibition can be relieved by adding lactose or isopropyl-β-D-thiogalactopyranoside (IPTG). lac repressor encoded by lacI
   1447..1469    +  RBS            RBS: efficient ribosome binding site from bacteriophage T7 gene 10 (Olins and Rangwala, 1989)
   1488..1505    +  CDS            6xHis: 6xHis affinity tag
   1506..1522    +  CDS            TEV site (fragment): tobacco etch virus (TEV) protease recognition and cleavage site
   1533..4481    +  CDS            cas9: CAS9_CAMJE - Experimental evidence at protein level: Swiss-Prot protein existence level 1. CRISPR (clustered regularly interspaced short palindromic repeat) is an adaptive immune system that provides protection against mobile genetic elements (viruses, transposable elements and conjugative plasmids). CRISPR clusters contain spacers, sequences complementary to antecedent mobile elements, and target invading nucleic acids. CRISPR clusters are transcribed and processed into CRISPR RNA (crRNA). In type II CRISPR systems correct processing of pre-crRNA requires a trans- encoded small RNA (tracrRNA)
   4551..4568    +  CDS            9xHis (fragment): 9xHis affinity tag
   4578..4627    +  CDS            SET1 (fragment): solubility-enhancement tag derived from T7 phage gene 10B
   4635..4682    +  terminator     T7 terminator: transcription terminator for bacteriophage T7 RNA polymerase
   4719..5147    +  rep_origin     f1 ori (sequence partly withheld): f1 bacteriophage origin of replication; arrow indicates direction of (+) strand synthesis
   5201..5258    +  promoter       AmpR promoter (fragment): bla
   5267..6082    -  CDS            KanR: aminoglycoside phosphotransferase; aph(3')-Ia; confers resistance to kanamycin in bacteria or G418 (Geneticin®) in eukaryotes
   6204..6792    +  rep_origin     ori: high-copy-number ColE1/pMB1/pBR322/pUC origin of replication
   6978..7117    -  misc_feature   bom: basis of mobility region from pBR322
   7219..7410    -  CDS            rop: Rop protein, which maintains plasmids at low copy number; rop
   7427..7807    +  CDS            YPB1_ECOLX: Protein predicted: Swiss-Prot protein existence level 4. From Escherichia coli.
   7879..8170    -  CDS            TcR (fragment): tetracycline efflux protein; tet; confers resistance to tetracycline
   8185..8206    -  protein_bind   CAP binding site: CAP binding activates transcription in the presence of cAMP. E. coli catabolite activator protein
   8219..1002    -  CDS            lacI (across the origin): lac repressor; lacI; The lac repressor binds to the lac operator to inhibit transcription in E. coli. This inhibition can be relieved by adding lactose or isopropyl-β-D-thiogalactopyranoside (IPTG).
