[The description below was written by a language model from this plasmid's Addgene catalogue record and pLannotate feature annotations shown in this document.]
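Description:
pCjedCas9 is a bacterial expression plasmid built on the His6 TEV LIC cloning vector (1B), a pET-style backbone for T7-driven protein production in E. coli. It is about 8.3 kb and is selected with kanamycin through an aph(3')-Ia (KanR) gene. Replication relies on a ColE1/pMB1-type origin. The catalogue lists the plasmid as high copy, although the feature table also shows the rop gene and the bom region from pBR322, elements usually associated with copy-number restraint and mobilisation. An f1 phage origin is also present, along with remnant tetracycline-resistance fragments that are backbone relics rather than functional markers.

The payload is a synthetic 2,949 bp open reading frame encoding Cas9 from the Campylobacter jejuni type II CRISPR/Cas system. It carries Asp8-to-Ala and His559-to-Ala substitutions, which the record describes as making the protein catalytically inactive. Transcription comes from a T7 promoter followed by a lac operator, and the plasmid-borne lacI gene supplies repressor, so expression is IPTG-inducible in hosts that provide T7 RNA polymerase. A T7 gene 10 ribosome binding site drives translation, and a T7 terminator closes the unit. The coding sequence is preceded by an N-terminal 6xHis tag and a sequence annotated as a partial TEV protease site, an arrangement intended for affinity purification with optional tag removal. Further His-tag and SET1 fragments are annotated downstream of the gene; whether these are translated is not stated.

The construct is used to express nuclease-dead CjeCas9 in bacterial cells. It would also suit use as an inactive control alongside the active enzyme, though the record does not state this.
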