Addgene plasmid #172216: pCjedCas9
Purpose: Expresses catalytically inactive Campylobacter jejuni Cas9 (CjedCas9) in bacterial cells
Depositing lab: John van der Oost. Depositing organization: Wageningen University, Department Agrotechnology & Food Sciences. Publication: Guide-free Cas9 from pathogenic Campylobacter jejuni bacteria causes severe damage to DNA. Saha C, Mohanraju P, Stubbs A, Dugar G, Hoogstrate Y, Kremers GJ, van Cappellen WA, Horst-Kreft D, Laffeber C, Lebbink JHG, Bruens S, Gaskin D, Beerens D, Klunder M, Joosten R, Demmers JAA, van Gent D, Mouton JW, van der Spek PJ, van der Oost J, van Baarlen P, Louwen R. Sci Adv. 2020 Jun 17;6(25):eaaz4849. doi: 10.1126/sciadv.aaz4849. eCollection 2020 Jun. PubMed 32596446.
Backbone
  Vector backbone: His6 TEV LIC cloning vector (1B)
  Backbone size w/o insert (bp): 5353
  Total vector size (bp): 8302
Growth in bacteria
  Bacterial resistance: Kanamycin, 50 μg/mL
  Growth temperature: 37°C
  Growth strain: DH5alpha
  Copy number: High Copy
Gene/Insert
  Gene/Insert name: catalytic mutant of Cas9 endonuclease from the Campylobacter jejuni Type II CRISPR/Cas system (alt name: CjeCas9)
  Species: Synthetic
  Insert size (bp): 2949
  Mutation: changed Asp 8 to Ala and His 559 to Ala
  Tag / fusion protein: Histag
Terms and licenses: Academic/Nonprofit Terms; Industry Terms: Not Available to Industry
How to cite: pCjedCas9 was a gift from John van der Oost (Addgene plasmid # 172216 ; http://n2t.net/addgene:172216 ; RRID:Addgene_172216)
